>Addgene plasmid #50503 | pCDNA HA FAK Y397F | addgene partial sequence | sequence record 78502 | cmv-fwd
AATACGACTCACTATAGGGAGACCCAAGCTTGGTACCGAGCTCGGATCCACCATGTACGACGTTCCTGAT
TACGCTAGCCTCCCGAGATCCGGTATGGCAGCTGCTTATCTTGACCCAAACTTGAATCACACACCAAGTT
CGAGTACTAAGACTCACCTGGGTACTGGCATGGAACGGTCCCCTGGTGCAATGGAACGAGTATTAAAGGT
CTTTCATCATTTTGAAAGCAGTAGTGAGCCAACCACCTGGGCCAGTATTATCAGGCATGGAGATGCTACT
GATGTCAGGGGCATCATTCAGAAGATAGTGGACAGTCACAAAGTAAAGCACGTGGCCTGCTATGGATTTC
GCCTCAGTCACCTGCGATCGGAGGAGGTGCACTGGCTGCACGTGGACATGGGTGTCTCCAGTGTGAGGGA
GAAATATGAACTCGCCCACCCACCAGAGGAGTGGAAATATGAGTTGAGAATTCGTTACTTGCCAAAAGGA
TTTCTAAACCAGTTTACTGAAGATAAGCCAACATTGAATTTCTTCTATCAACAGGTGAAGAGTGACTACA
TGCAAGAAATAGCTGATCAAGTAGACCAAGAAATAGCTTTGAAGTTGGGTTGTTTGGAAATTAGGCGATC
CTATTGGGAGATGAGGGGTAATGCCCTAGAGAAGAAGTCCAACTATGAAGTATTAGAAAAAGATGTTGGT
TTAAAGCGATTTTTTCCTAAGAGTTTACTGGATTCTGTCAAGGCCAAAACACTAAGAAAGCTGATCCAGC
AAACATTCAGGCAGTTTGCCAACCTTAATAGAGAAGAAAGCATCCTGAAATTCTTTGAGATTCTTTCTCC
TGTGTACAGATTTGACAAAGAGTGCTTCAAGTGTGCCCTTGGGTCAAGTTGGATCATTTCTGTGGAATT
