>Addgene plasmid #50503 | pCDNA HA FAK Y397F | addgene partial sequence | sequence record 78503 | bgh-rev 5'-TAGAAGGCACAGTCGAGG-3'
ATAGAATAGGGCCCTCTAGATGCATGCTCGAGCGGCCGCTCTAGGATCTCCCAAAGGGCAGAAAGCCACG
TTCAATGGCCAGGGGCTCAGTGTGGCCGTGTCTGCCCTAGCATTTTCAGTCTTGCTTGATCAATAACATC
AAGTAGGTTCTTGGCATCCACAGCCAGGGCGTGAGCAGCTGTCAGCATCTGCTTCTTATACTCCTGCTGC
AGGCTGGTCATGACGTACTGCTGCGCCAGCTTCATCTTGCTGATGAGCTCGCCTAAGTCGGAGTTCAGCA
GCTTCTGTGCCATCTCGATCTCTCGATGAGTGCTGGCTGGAAGAGCAGGAATGGTCTCATCCACCGTGGC
TAGTAAGGTCCGCAGGGCCAGGCCAACTTCCTTCACCATAGGGACGTACTCTTCTGGAGGAGCTGGCTGG
ATTTTGCTGGACATCTCGATGACAGCCTTCACTAGGCCTGTCACATTTTCATATACCTTGTCATTGGACC
GGTCAAGGTTGGCAGTGGGAGGGGGGCTGATTTCCTGGGGCTGAAGCTTGACACCCTCATTGTAGCTGTC
TGCAGGGCTGCTGATGCTGGACAGGTTGCTTAGGTGGCCAGGTGCTCCAGGGCGAGGAGGTTTCTTTGGT
GGAGCTGCAGGATCTGGCTTCCCCACAGGCTGATAGATGTGTTGGTTTCCAGTCGGACCCTGAAAACTCC
CGTCTTCCCTGTCGATGCTGCCTCGAGAGAGCCTCACATCAGGTTTCAGGAATCGCTCTTCCTTCTCCAG
CCAGCGCTGGTCTTCTTCCATTTCCTGCTGCTGTCGGATTAGCCGCTCTTCCATCAGGTGAGGGGGAAGC
ACCTGTCCCATCCCTCGAAGGTCCAAAGCTGCCGAATCCTCCACACTGGGCTGCCACATGGACATCTCCT
GAGGTCTGTGATTCCACAATTCTGTCTGGTCCA
