>Addgene plasmid #50503 | pCDNA HA FAK Y397F | addgene partial sequence | sequence record 79829 | mFAK-F 5'-ttaaccaagtgcagaccatcc-3'
ATGCTACAACTCAAAATCGCTGGTGCTCCTGAGCCTCTGACCGTGACGGCACCATCCCTAACCATTGCCG
AGAACATGGCCGACCTGATTGATGGATACTGCCGGCTGGTGAATGGAGCCACACAATCTTTCATCATCAG
ACCCCAGAAAGAAGGTGAACGGGCGTTGCCATCAATACCAAAGTTGGCCAACAGTGAAAAGCAAGGCATG
CGGACACATGCAGTCTCTGTGTCAGAGACAGATGACTTTGCAGAGATCATCGATGAGGAAGACACATACA
CCATGCCCTCGACCAGGGATTATGAGATTCAGAGAGAAAGAATAGAACTTGGACGCTGTATTGGAGAAGG
TCAGTTTGGAGATGTACATCAAGGCGTGTACCTGAGCCCAGAGAATCCAGCTTTGGCTGTTGCAATCAAA
ACATGTAAAAACTGTACTTCGGACAGCGTGAGAGAGAAGTTCCTTCAAGAAGCCTTAACAATGCGTCAGT
TTGACCATCCTCACATCGTGAAGCTGATTGGAGTCATTACAGAGAACCCTGTCTGGATAATCATGGAGTT
GTGCACACTTGGAGAGCTGAGGTCATTTTTGCAAGTAAGAAAATACAGCTTGGACCTGGCATCTTTGATA
TTATATGCCTATCAGCTTAGTACAGCACTCGCGTATCTGGAGAGCAAAAGATTTGTTCACAGGGACATTG
CTGCTCGGAATGTTCTGGTGTCTTCAAATGATTGTGTAAAATTGGGAGACTTTGGATTATCTCGATATAT
GGAAGACAGTACTTACTATAAAGCTTCCAAAGGAAAATTACCTATTAAATGGATGGCTCCAGAGTCAATC
AATTTTCGACGTTTTACCTCAGCTAGTGACGTGTGGATGTTTGGTGTGTGTATGTGGGA
