[The description below was written by a language model from this plasmid's Addgene catalogue record.]
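Description:
pCDNA HA FAK Y397F is a mammalian expression plasmid built on a pCDNA HA backbone, a pcDNA-type vector that supplies an N-terminal HA epitope tag upstream of the cloning site. It is propagated in E. coli as a high-copy plasmid under ampicillin selection. The record does not list a mammalian selection marker, a specific origin of replication or a polyadenylation signal, and no feature table is provided, so those backbone details cannot be confirmed here.

The insert is mouse focal adhesion kinase (FAK, also known as PTK2), a cytoplasmic protein tyrosine kinase, carrying a Y397F point mutation. It was placed between BamHI and XbaI sites, both of which remain intact, and is expressed from the CMV promoter, which drives strong constitutive transcription in most mammalian cell lines. The coding sequence is fused in frame to the backbone-encoded HA tag, which the depositor notes is a variant of the standard HA epitope. The tag allows the exogenous protein to be detected or immunoprecipitated separately from endogenous FAK.

Tyrosine 397 is generally known as the main autophosphorylation site of FAK, and its phosphorylation creates a docking site for SH2-domain proteins such as Src-family kinases and PI 3-kinase. Replacing it with phenylalanine yields a non-phosphorylatable mutant, typically used alongside wild-type FAK to test whether a signalling outcome depends on this site. The associated publication concerns PTEN interactions with FAK and suppression of the extracellular matrix-dependent PI 3-kinase/Akt cell survival pathway, which fits use of this construct in transfection studies of adhesion-dependent survival signalling.
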