Addgene plasmid #50503: pCDNA HA FAK Y397F
Depositing lab: Kenneth Yamada. Depositing organization: National Institute of Dental and Craniofacial Research (NIDCR). Publication: PTEN interactions with focal adhesion kinase and suppression of the extracellular matrix-dependent phosphatidylinositol 3-kinase/Akt cell survival pathway. Tamura M, Gu J, Danen EH, Takino T, Miyamoto S, Yamada KM. J Biol Chem. 1999 Jul 16;274(29):20693-703. 10.1074/jbc.274.29.20693 PubMed 10400703.
Backbone
  Vector backbone: pCDNA HA
  Vector type: Mammalian Expression
Growth in bacteria
  Bacterial resistance: Ampicillin, 100 μg/mL
  Growth temperature: 37°C
  Growth strain: DH5alpha
  Copy number: High Copy
Gene/Insert
  Gene/Insert name: protein tyrosine kinase, mutated (alt names: FAK; PTK2)
  Species: M. musculus (mouse)
  Mutation: Y397F
  Promoter: CMV
  Tag / fusion protein: HA (N terminal on backbone)
  Cloning method: Restriction Enzyme; 5′ cloning site BamHI (not destroyed); 3′ cloning site XbaI (not destroyed)
  Sequencing primers: 5′ pCDNA FW (TTAATACGACTCACTATAGGG)
Terms and licenses: Academic/Nonprofit Terms; Industry Terms: Not Available to Industry
Depositor comments: HA tag variant: TMYDVPDYA
How to cite: pCDNA HA FAK Y397F was a gift from Kenneth Yamada (Addgene plasmid # 50503 ; http://n2t.net/addgene:50503 ; RRID:Addgene_50503)
